Addgene plasmid #154136: pEG01
Purpose: This plasmid carries fucO and aldA under the control of P_BAD promoter, which is used for study about Improving ethylene glycol utilization in Escherichia coli fermentation.
Depositing lab: Kang Zhou. Depositing organization: National University of Singapore. Publication: Improving ethylene glycol utilization in Escherichia coli fermentation. Panda S, Fung V, Zhou J, Liang H, Zhou K. Biochemical Engineering Journal 10.1016/j.bej.2021.107957.
Backbone
  Vector backbone: pMB1-spect-P_BAD
  Backbone size w/o insert (bp): 2583
  Total vector size (bp): 5195
  Vector type: Bacterial Expression
Growth in bacteria
  Bacterial resistance: Spectinomycin, 50 μg/mL
  Growth temperature: 37°C
  Growth strain: DH5alpha
  Copy number: High Copy
Gene/Insert
  Gene/Insert name: fucO, aldA
  Species: Escherichia coli str. K-12 substr. MG1655
  Insert size (bp): 2612
  GenBank ID: 947273, 945672
  Promoter: P_BAD
  Cloning method: Ligation Independent Cloning
  Sequencing primers: 5′ gctaacagaatgattctgaacgaaacg; 3′ agactgtaaataaaccacctgg
Terms and licenses: Academic/Nonprofit Terms; Industry Terms: Not Available to Industry
How to cite: pEG01 was a gift from Kang Zhou (Addgene plasmid # 154136 ; http://n2t.net/addgene:154136 ; RRID:Addgene_154136)
