[The description below was written by a language model from this plasmid's Addgene catalogue record and pLannotate feature annotations shown in this document.]
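Description:
pEG01 is a bacterial expression plasmid built on a pMB1-spect-P_BAD backbone for arabinose-inducible co-expression of two Escherichia coli K-12 MG1655 genes, fucO and aldA. It replicates in E. coli from a high-copy ColE1/pMB1-type origin and is selected with spectinomycin through the aadA (SmR) aminoglycoside adenylyltransferase gene. The annotated sequence also contains araC, transcribed divergently from the araBAD promoter. AraC is the regulator that represses the promoter in the absence of L-arabinose and activates it when the sugar is present, so the plasmid carries its own inducible control system.

The payload is arranged as a synthetic operon. The araBAD promoter is followed by a phage T7 gene 10 ribosome binding site, then the fucO coding sequence, then aldA a short distance downstream, and a T7 terminator closes the unit. FucO is annotated only by name, while AldA is described as acting on lactaldehyde and other aldehydes. From general knowledge, FucO is a propanediol oxidoreductase that can oxidise ethylene glycol to glycolaldehyde, and AldA can convert that aldehyde to glycolate, which gives the cell a route for assimilating ethylene glycol. This fits the stated purpose of studying and improving ethylene glycol utilisation in E. coli fermentation.

Several short annotated fragments (SET1 tag, TcR, ApmR, a mutant FRT site, bom) appear to be cloning remnants or partial matches rather than functional parts. The catalogue lists a total size of 5,195 bp, whereas the sequenced record is 6,139 nt. The record does not explain this discrepancy.
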