Features (pLannotate 1.2.2; 13 found; start..end, strand, type, name):
      8..292     +  promoter       araBAD promoter: araBAD; promoter of the L-arabinose operon of E. coli; the araC regulatory gene is transcribed in the opposite direction (Guzman et al., 1995)
    318..340     +  RBS            RBS: efficient ribosome binding site from bacteriophage T7 gene 10 (Olins and Rangwala, 1989)
    348..1493    +  CDS            fucO: FUCO_ECOLI - Experimental evidence at protein level: Swiss-Prot protein existence level 1. From Escherichia coli (strain K12).
   1526..2962    +  CDS            aldA: ALDA_ECOLI - Also known as ald. Experimental evidence at protein level: Swiss-Prot protein existence level 1. Acts on lactaldehyde as well as other aldehydes. From Escherichia coli (strain K12).
   2985..3034    +  CDS            SET1 (fragment): solubility-enhancement tag derived from T7 phage gene 10B
   3042..3089    +  terminator     T7 terminator: transcription terminator for bacteriophage T7 RNA polymerase
   3112..3183    -  CDS            TcR (fragment): tetracycline efflux protein; tet; confers resistance to tetracycline
   3343..3369    +  CDS            ApmR (fragment): aminoglycoside 3-N-acetyltransferase type IV ; aac(3)IV; confers resistance to apramycin (Paget and Davies, 1996)
   3370..4161    +  CDS            SmR: aminoglycoside adenylyltransferase (Murphy, 1985); aadA; confers resistance to spectinomycin and streptomycin
   4195..4215    +  protein_bind   FRT (mutant) (fragment): FRT site with a mutation in the core sequence (Azam et al., 1997) FLP recombinase from the Saccharomyces cerevisiae 2μ plasmid
   4354..4942    +  rep_origin     ori: high-copy-number ColE1/pMB1/pBR322/pUC origin of replication
   5128..5181    -  misc_feature   bom (fragment): basis of mobility region from pBR322
   5242..6120    -  CDS            araC: L-arabinose regulatory protein; araC
>Addgene plasmid #154136 | pEG01 | addgene full sequence | sequence record 332112 | Addgene NGS Result
TTCAGAGAAGAAACCAATTGTCCATATTGCATCAGACATTGCCGTCACTGCGTCTTTTACTGGCTCTTCT
CGCTAACCAAACCGGTAACCCCGCTTATTAAAAGCATTCTGTAACAAAGCGGGACCAAAGCCATGACAAA
AACGCGTAACAAAAGTGTCTATAATCACGGCAGAAAAGTCCACATTGATTATTTGCACGGCGTCACACTT
TGCTATGCCATAGCATTTTTATCCATAAGATTAGCGGATCCTACCTGACGCTTTTTATCGCAACTCTCTA
CTGTTTCTCCATACCCGTTTTTTGGGCTAGAAATAATTTTGTTTAACTTTAAGAAGGAGATATACATATG
GCTAACAGAATGATTCTGAACGAAACGGCATGGTTTGGTCGGGGTGCTGTTGGGGCTTTAACCGATGAGG
TGAAACGCCGTGGTTATCAGAAGGCGCTGATCGTCACCGATAAAACGCTGGTGCAATGCGGCGTGGTGGC
GAAAGTGACCGATAAGATGGATGCTGCAGGGCTGGCATGGGCGATTTACGACGGCGTAGTGCCCAACCCA
ACAATTACTGTCGTCAAAGAAGGGCTCGGTGTATTCCAGAATAGCGGCGCGGATTACCTGATCGCTATTG
GTGGTGGTTCTCCACAGGATACTTGTAAAGCGATTGGCATTATCAGCAACAACCCGGAGTTTGCCGATGT
GCGTAGCCTGGAAGGGCTTTCCCCGACCAATAAACCCAGTGTACCGATTCTGGCAATTCCTACCACAGCA
GGTACTGCGGCAGAAGTGACCATTAACTACGTGATCACTGACGAAGAGAAACGGCGCAAGTTTGTTTGCG
TTGATCCGCATGATATCCCGCAGGTGGCGTTTATTGACGCTGACATGATGGATGGTATGCCTCCAGCGCT
GAAAGCTGCGACGGGTGTCGATGCGCTCACTCATGCTATTGAGGGGTATATTACCCGTGGCGCGTGGGCG
CTAACCGATGCACTGCACATTAAAGCGATTGAAATCATTGCTGGGGCGCTGCGAGGATCGGTTGCTGGTG
ATAAGGATGCCGGAGAAGAAATGGCGCTCGGGCAGTATGTTGCGGGTATGGGCTTCTCGAATGTTGGGTT
AGGGTTGGTGCATGGTATGGCGCATCCACTGGGCGCGTTTTATAACACTCCACACGGTGTTGCGAACGCC
ATCCTGTTACCGCATGTCATGCGTTATAACGCTGACTTTACCGGTGAGAAGTACCGCGATATCGCGCGCG
TTATGGGCGTGAAAGTGGAAGGTATGAGCCTGGAAGAGGCGCGTAATGCCGCTGTTGAAGCGGTGTTTGC
TCTCAACCGTGATGTCGGTATTCCGCCACATTTGCGTGATGTTGGTGTACGCAAGGAAGACATTCCGGCA
CTGGCGCAGGCGGCACTGGATGATGTTTGTACCGGTGGCAACCCGCGTGAAGCAACGCTTGAGGATATTG
TAGAGCTTTACCATACCGCCTGGTAACCGTTCATTTATCACAAAAGGATTGTTCGATGTCAGTACCCGTT
CAACATCCTATGTATATCGATGGACAGTTTGTTACCTGGCGTGGAGACGCATGGATTGATGTGGTAAACC
CTGCTACAGAGGCTGTCATTTCCCGCATACCCGATGGTCAGGCCGAGGATGCCCGTAAGGCAATCGATGC
AGCAGAACGTGCACAACCAGAATGGGAAGCGTTGCCTGCTATTGAACGCGCCAGTTGGTTGCGCAAAATC
TCCGCCGGGATCCGCGAACGCGCCAGTGAAATCAGTGCGCTGATTGTTGAAGAAGGGGGCAAGATCCAGC
AGCTGGCTGAAGTCGAAGTGGCTTTTACTGCCGACTATATCGATTACATGGCGGAGTGGGCACGGCGTTA
CGAGGGCGAGATTATTCAAAGCGATCGTCCAGGAGAAAATATTCTTTTGTTTAAACGTGCGCTTGGTGTG
ACTACCGGCATTCTGCCGTGGAACTTCCCGTTCTTCCTCATTGCCCGCAAAATGGCTCCCGCTCTTTTGA
CCGGTAATACCATCGTCATTAAACCTAGTGAATTTACGCCAAACAATGCGATTGCATTCGCCAAAATCGT
CGATGAAATAGGCCTTCCGCGCGGCGTGTTTAACCTTGTACTGGGGCGTGGTGAAACCGTTGGGCAAGAA
CTGGCGGGTAACCCAAAGGTCGCAATGGTCAGTATGACAGGCAGCGTCTCTGCAGGTGAGAAGATCATGG
CGACTGCGGCGAAAAACATCACCAAAGTGTGTCTGGAATTGGGGGGTAAAGCACCAGCTATCGTAATGGA
CGATGCCGATCTTGAACTGGCAGTCAAAGCCATCGTTGATTCACGCGTCATTAATAGTGGGCAAGTGTGT
AACTGTGCAGAACGTGTTTATGTACAGAAAGGCATTTATGATCAGTTCGTCAATCGGCTGGGTGAAGCGA
TGCAGGCGGTTCAATTTGGTAACCCCGCTGAACGCAACGACATTGCGATGGGGCCGTTGATTAACGCCGC
GGCGCTGGAAAGGGTCGAGCAAAAAGTGGCGCGCGCAGTAGAAGAAGGGGCGAGAGTGGCGTTCGGTGGC
AAAGCGGTAGAGGGGAAAGGATATTATTATCCGCCGACATTGCTGCTGGATGTTCGCCAGGAAATGTCGA
TTATGCATGAGGAAACCTTTGGCCCGGTGCTGCCAGTTGTCGCATTTGACACGCTGGAAGATGCTATCTC
AATGGCTAATGACAGTGATTACGGCCTGACCTCATCAATCTATACCCAAAATCTGAACGTCGCGATGAAA
GCCATTAAAGGGCTGAAGTTTGGTGAAACTTACATCAACCGTGAAAACTTCGAAGCTATGCAAGGCTTCC
ACGCCGGATGGCGTAAATCCGGTATTGGCGGCGCAGATGGTAAACATGGCTTGCATGAATATCTGCAGAC
CCAGGTGGTTTATTTACAGTCTTGATGGGCTGAAGGGTTTAAGGGCTGCTAACAAAGCCCGAAAGGAAGC
TGAGTTGGCTGCTGCCACCGCTGAGCAATAACTAGCATAACCCCTTGGGGCCTCTAAACGGGTCTTGAGG
GGTTTTTTGCTGAAAGGAGGAACTATATCCGGATATCCCGCAAGAGGCCCGGCAGTACCGGCATAACCAA
GCCTATGCCTACAGCATCCAGGGTGACGGTGCCTTCCCTCGACTCACACTTGGGTCGACCTGCAGAAGCT
TAGATCTATTACCCTGTTATCCCTACTCGAGTTCATGTGCAGCTCCATAAGCAAAAGGGGATGATAAGTT
TATCACCACCGACTATTTGCAACAGTGCCGTTGATCGTGCTATGATCGACTGATGTCATCAGCGGTGGAG
TGCAATGTCATGAGGGAAGCGGTGATCGCCGAAGTATCGACTCAACTATCAGAGGTAGTTGGCGTCATCG
AGCGCCATCTCGAACCGACGTTGCTGGCCGTACATTTGTACGGCTCCGCAGTGGATGGCGGCCTGAAGCC
ACACAGTGATATTGATTTGCTGGTTACGGTGACCGTAAGGCTTGATGAAACAACGCGGCGAGCTTTGATC
AACGACCTTTTGGAAACTTCGGCTTCCCCTGGAGAGAGCGAGATTCTCCGCGCTGTAGAAGTCACCATTG
TTGTGCACGACGACATCATTCCGTGGCGTTATCCAGCTAAGCGCGAACTGCAATTTGGAGAATGGCAGCG
CAATGACATTCTTGCAGGTATCTTCGAGCCAGCCACGATCGACATTGATCTGGCTATCTTGCTGACAAAA
GCAAGAGAACATAGCGTTGCCTTGGTAGGTCCAGCGGCGGAGGAACTCTTTGATCCGGTTCCTGAACAGG
ATCTATTTGAGGCGCTAAATGAAACCTTAACGCTATGGAACTCGCCGCCCGACTGGGCTGGCGATGAGCG
AAATGTAGTGCTTACGTTGTCCCGCATTTGGTACAGCGCAGTAACCGGCAAAATCGCGCCGAAGGATGTC
GCTGCCGACTGGGCAATGGAGCGCCTGCCGGCCCAGTATCAGCCCGTCATACTTGAAGCTAGACAGGCTT
ATCTTGGACAAGAAGAAGATCGCTTGGCCTCGCGCGCAGATCAGTTGGAAGAATTTGTCCACTACGTGAA
AGGCGAGATCACCAAGGTAGTCGGCAAATAAGATGCCGCTCGCCAGTCGATTGGCTGAGCTCATAAGTTC
CTATTCCGAAGTTCCGCGAACGCGTAAAGGATCTAGGTGAAGATCCTTTTTGATAATCTCATGACCAAAA
TCCCTTAACGTTCACACAACATAGCCACGGGAGTTTTCGTTCCACTGAGCGTCAGACCCCGTAGAAAAGA
TCAAAGGATCTTCTTGAGATCCTTTTTTTCTGCGCGTAATCTGCTGCTTGCAAACAAAAAAACCACCGCT
ACCAGCGGTGGTTTGTTTGCCGGATCAAGAGCTACCAACTCTTTTTCCGAAGGTAACTGGCTTCAGCAGA
GCGCAGATACCAAATACTGTCCTTCTAGTGTAGCCGTAGTTAGGCCACCACTTCAAGAACTCTGTAGCAC
CGCCTACATACCTCGCTCTGCTAATCCTGTTACCAGTGGCTGCTGCCAGTGGCGATAAGTCGTGTCTTAC
CGGGTTGGACTCAAGACGATAGTTACCGGATAAGGCGCAGCGGTCGGGCTGAACGGGGGGTTCGTGCACA
CAGCCCAGCTTGGAGCGAACGACCTACACCGAACTGAGATACCTACAGCGTGAGCTATGAGAAAGCGCCA
CGCTTCCCGAAGGGAGAAAGGCGGACAGGTATCCGGTAAGCGGCAGGGTCGGAACAGGAGAGCGCACGAG
GGAGCTTCCAGGGGGAAACGCCTGGTATTTTTATAGTCCTGTCGGGTTTCGCCACCTCTGACTTGAGCGT
CGATTTTTGTGATGCTCGTCAGGGGGGCGGAGCCTATGGAAAAACGCCAGCAACGCGGCCTTTTTACGGT
TCCTGGCCTTTTGCTGGCCTTTTGCTCACATGTTCTTTCCTGCGTTATCCCCTGATTCTGTGGATAACCG
TATTACCGCCTTTGAGTGAGCTGATACCGCTCGCCGCAGCCGAACGACCGAGCGCAGCGAGTCAGTGAGC
GAGGAAGCGGAAGAGCGCCTGATGCGGTATTTTCTCCTTACGCATCTGTGCGGTATTTCACACCGCATAT
GCTGGATCCTTCAAACAGAAAGGCCATGGGTCAAGCCGTCAATTGTCTGATTCGTTACCAATTATGACAA
CTTGACGGCTACATCATTCACTTTTTCTTCACAACCGGCACGGAACTCGCTCGGGCTGGCCCCGGTGCAT
TTTTTAAATACCCGCGAGAAATAGAGTTGATCGTCAAAACCAACATTGCGACCGACGGTGGCGATAGGCA
TCCGGGTGGTGCTCAAAAGCAGCTTCGCCTGGCTGATACGTTGGTCCTCGCGCCAGCTTAAGACGCTAAT
CCCTAACTGCTGGCGGAAAAGATGTGACAGACGCGACGGCGACAAGCAAACATGCTGTGCGACGCTGGCG
ATATCAAAATTGCTGTCTGCCAGGTGATCGCTGATGTACTGACAAGCCTCGCGTACCCGATTATCCATCG
GTGGATGGAGCGACTCGTTAATCGCTTCCATGCGCCGCAGTAACAATTGCTCAAGCAGATTTATCGCCAG
CAGCTCCGAATAGCGCCCTTCCCCTTGCCCGGCGTTAATGATTTGCCCAAACAGGTCGCTGAAATGCGGC
TGGTGCGCTTCATCCGGGCGAAAGAACCCCGTATTGGCAAATATTGACGGCCAGTTAAGCCATTCATGCC
AGTAGGCGCGCGGACGAAAGTAAACCCACTGGTGATACCATTCGCGAGCCTCCGGATGACGACCGTAGTG
ATGAATCTCTCCTGGCGGGAACAGCAAAATATCACCCGGTCGGCAAACAAATTCTCGTCCCTGATTTTTC
ACCACCCCCTGACCGCGAATGGTGAGATTGAGAATATAACCTTTCATTCCCAGCGGTCGGTCGATAAAAA
AATCGAGATAACCGTTGGCCTCAATCGGCGTTAAACCCGCCACCAGATGGGCATTAAACGAGTATCCCGG
CAGCAGGGGATCATTTTGCGCTTCAGCCATACTTTTCATACTCCCGCCA
